>Addgene plasmid #155899 | RBM38 | addgene full sequence | sequence record 376719 | Addgene NGS Result
GGCTCCGGTGCCCGTCAGTGGGCAGAGCGCACATCGCCCACAGTCCCCGAGAAGTTGGGGGGAGGGGTCG
GCAATTGAACCGGTGCCTAGAGAAGGTGGCGCGGGGTAAACTGGGAAAGTGATGTCGTGTACTGGCTCCG
CCTTTTTCCCGAGGGTGGGGGAGAACCGTATATAAGTGCAGTAGTCGCCGTGAACGTTCTTTTTCGCAAC
GGGTTTGCCGCCAGAACACAGGTAAGTGCCGTGTGTGGTTCCCGCGGGCCTGGCCTCTTTACGGGTTATG
GCCCTTGCGTGCCTTGAATTACTTCCACCTGGCTGCAGTACGTGATTCTTGATCCCGAGCTTCGGGTTGG
AAGTGGGTGGGAGAGTTCGAGGCCTTGCGCTTAAGGAGCCCCTTCGCCTCGTGCTTGAGTTGAGGCCTGG
CCTGGGCGCTGGGGCCGCCGCGTGCGAATCTGGTGGCACCTTCGCGCCTGTCTCGCTGCTTTCGATAAGT
CTCTAGCCATTTAAAATTTTTGATGACCTGCTGCGACGCTTTTTTTCTGGCAAGATAGTCTTGTAAATGC
GGGCCAAGATCTGCACACTGGTATTTCGGTTTTTGGGGCCGCGGGCGGCGACGGGGCCCGTGCGTCCCAG
CGCACATGTTCGGCGAGGCGGGGCCTGCGAGCGCGGCCACCGAGAATCGGACGGGGGTAGTCTCAAGCTG
GCCGGCCTGCTCTGGTGCCTGGCCTCGCGCCGCCGTGTATCGCCCCGCCCTGGGCGGCAAGGCTGGCCCG
GTCGGCACCAGTTGCGTGAGCGGAAAGATGGCCGCTTCCCGGCCCTGCTGCAGGGAGCTCAAAATGGAGG
ACGCGGCGCTCGGGAGAGCGGGCGGGTGAGTCACCCACACAAAGGAAAAGGGCCTTTCCGTCCTCAGCCG
TCGCTTCATGTGACTCCACGGAGTACCGGGCGCCGTCCAGGCACCTCGATTAGTTCTCGAGCTTTTGGAG
TACGTCGTCTTTAGGTTGGGGGGAGGGGTTTTATGCGATGGAGTTTCCCCACACTGAGTGGGTGGAGACT
GAAGTTAGGCCAGCTTGGCACTTGATGTAATTCTCCTTGGAATTTGCCCTTTTTGAGTTTGGATCTTGGT
TCATTCTCAAGCCTCAGACAGTGGTTCAAAGTTTTTTTCTTCCATTTCAGGTGTCGTGAGGAATTAGCTT
GGTACTAATACGACTCACTATAGGGAGACCCAAGCTGGCTAGGTAAGCTTGGTACCGAGCTCGGATCCAC
TAGTCCAGTGTGGTGGAATTCTGCAGATATCAACAAGTTTGTACAAAAAAGCAGGCTCCACCATGCACGG
CTCGCAGAAGGACACCACGTTCACCAAGATCTTCGTGGGCGGCCTGCCGTACCACACTACCGACGCCTCG
CTCAGGAAGTACTTCGAGGGCTTCGGCGACATCGAGGAGGCCGTGGTCATCACCGACCGCCAGACGGGCA
AGTCCCGCGGCTACGGCTTCGTGACCATGGCCGACCGGGCGGCAGCTGAGAGGGCTTGCAAAGACCCGAA
CCCCATCATCGACGGCCGCAAGGCCAACGTGAACCTGGCATATCTGGGCGCCAAGCCGCGGAGCCTCCAG
ACGGGCTTTGCCATTGGGGTGCAGCAGCTGCACCCCACCTTGATCCAGCGGACTTACGGGCTGACCCCGC
ACTACATCTACCCACCAGCCATCGTGCAGCCCAGCGTGGTGATCCCAGCCGCCCCTGTCCCGTCGCTGTC
CTCGCCCTACATTGAGTACACGCCGGCCAGCCCGGCCTACGCCCAGTACCCACCGGCCACCTATGACCAG
TACCCATACGCCGCCTCGCCTGCCACGGCTGCCAGCTTCGTGGGCTACAGCTACCCTGCCGCCGTGCCCC
AGGCCCTCTCAGCCGCAGCACCCGCGGGCACCACTTTCGTGCAGTACCAGGCGCCGCAGCTGCAGCCTGA
CAGGATGCAGTTGGACCCAGCTTTCTTGTACAAAGTGGTTGATATCCAGCACAGTGGCGGCCGCTCGAGT
CTAGAGGGCCCGCGGTTCGAAACCAGCGGAGGCGGCGGAAGCGGGGGAGGAGGCAGCGGCGGAGGCGGCA
GCGGGGGCGGCGGAAGCGCTACCGGTAAGCCTATCCCTAACCCTCTCCTCGGTCTCGATTCTACGCGTAC
CGGTATGGCTTCTAACTTTACTCAGTTCGTTCTCGTCGACAATGGCGGAACTGGCGACGTGACTGTCGCC
CCAAGCAACTTCGCTAACGGGGTCGCTGAATGGATCAGCTCTAACTCGCGATCACAGGCTTACAAAGTAA
CCTGTAGCGTTCGTCAGAGCTCTGCGCAGAATCGCAAATACACCATCAAAGTCGAGGTGCCTAAAGTGGC
AACCCAGACTGTTGGTGGTGAAGAGCTTCCTGTAGCCGGATGGAGATCTTACTTAAATATGGAACTAACC
ATTCCAATTTTCGCCACGAATTCCGACTGCGAGCTTATTGTTAAGGCAATGCAAGGTCTCCTAAAAGATG
GAAACCCGATTCCCTCGGCCATCGCGGCCAACTCCGGCATCTACGGAGGTGGAGGTGGATCTCGTACGGG
TTAGTAATGAGTTTAAACCCGCTGATCAGCCTCGACTGTGCCTTCTAGTTGCCAGCCATCTGTTGTTTGC
CCCTCCCCCGTGCCTTCCTTGACCCTGGAAGGTGCCACTCCCACTGTCCTTTCCTAATAAAATGAGGAAA
TTGCATCGCATTGTCTGAGTAGGTGTCATTCTATTCTGGGGGGTGGGGTGGGGCAGGACAGCAAGGGGGA
GGATTGGGAAGACAATAGCAGGCATGCTGGGGATGCGGTGGGCTCTATGGCTTCTGAGGCGGAAAGAACC
AGCTGGGGCTCTAGGGGGTATCCCC
[124 nt withheld, positions 2896-3019]
C
[91 nt withheld, positions 3021-3111]
AGGGTGATGGTTCACGTACCTAGAAGTTCCTATTCCGAAGTTCCTATTCTCTAGAAAGTATAGGAACTTC
CTTGGCCAAAAAGCCTGAACTCACCGCGACGTCTGTCGAGAAGTTTCTGATCGAAAAGTTCGACAGCGTC
TCCGACCTGATGCAGCTCTCGGAGGGCGAAGAATCTCGTGCTTTCAGCTTCGATGTAGGAGGGCGTGGAT
ATGTCCTGCGGGTAAATAGCTGCGCCGATGGTTTCTACAAAGATCGTTATGTTTATCGGCACTTTGCATC
GGCCGCGCTCCCGATTCCGGAAGTGCTTGACATTGGGGAATTCAGCGAGAGCCTGACCTATTGCATCTCC
CGCCGTGCACAGGGTGTCACGTTGCAAGACCTGCCTGAAACCGAACTGCCCGCTGTTCTGCAGCCGGTCG
CGGAGGCCATGGATGCGATCGCTGCGGCCGATCTTAGCCAGACGAGCGGGTTCGGCCCATTCGGACCGCA
AGGAATCGGTCAATACACTACATGGCGTGATTTCATATGCGCGATTGCTGATCCCCATGTGTATCACTGG
CAAACTGTGATGGACGACACCGTCAGTGCGTCCGTCGCGCAGGCTCTCGATGAGCTGATGCTTTGGGCCG
AGGACTGCCCCGAAGTCCGGCACCTCGTGCACGCGGATTTCGGCTCCAACAATGTCCTGACGGACAATGG
CCGCATAACAGCGGTCATTGACTGGAGCGAGGCGATGTTCGGGGATTCCCAATACGAGGTCGCCAACATC
TTCTTCTGGAGGCCGTGGTTGGCTTGTATGGAGCAGCAGACGCGCTACTTCGAGCGGAGGCATCCGGAGC
TTGCAGGATCGCCGCGGCTCCGGGCGTATATGCTCCGCATTGGTCTTGACCAACTCTATCAGAGCTTGGT
TGACGGCAATTTCGATGATGCAGCTTGGGCGCAGGGTCGATGCGACGCAATCGTCCGATCCGGAGCCGGG
ACTGTCGGGCGTACACAAATCGCCCGCAGAAGCGCGGCCGTCTGGACCGATGGCTGTGTAGAAGTACTCG
CCGATAGTGGAAACCGACGCCCCAGCACTCGTCCGAGGGCAAAGGAATAGCACGTACTACGAGATTTCGA
TTCCACCGCCGCCTTCTATGAAAGGTTGGGCTTCGGAATCGTTTTCCGGGACGCCGGCTGGATGATCCTC
CAGCGCGGGGATCTCATGCTGGAGTTCTTCGCCCACCCCAACTTGTTTATTGCAGCTTATAATGGTTACA
AATAAAGCAATAGCATCACAAATTTCACAAATAAAGCATTTTTTTCACTGCATTCTAGTTGTGGTTTGTC
CAAACTCATCAATGTATCTTATCATGTCTGTATACCGTCGACCTCTAGCTAGAGCTTGGCGTAATCATGG
TCATAGCTGTTTCCTGTGTGAAATTGTTATCCGCTCACAATTCCACACAACATACGAGCCGGAAGCATAA
AGTGTAAAGCCTGGGGTGCCTAATGAGTGAGCTAACTCACATTAATTGCGTTGCGCTCACTGCCCGCTTT
CCAGTCGGGAAACCTGTCGTGCCAGCTGCATTAATGAATCGGCCAACGCGCGGGGAGAGGCGGTTTGCGT
ATTGGGCGCTCTTCCGCTTCCTCGCTCACTGACTCGCTGCGCTCGGTCGTTCGGCTGCGGCGAGCGGTAT
CAGCTCACTCAAAGGCGGTAATACGGTTATCCACAGAATCAGGGGATAACGCAGGAAAGAACATGTGAGC
AAAAGGCCAGCAAAAGGCCAGGAACCGTAAAAAGGCCGCGTTGCTGGCGTTTTTCCATAGGCTCCGCCCC
CCTGACGAGCATCACAAAAATCGACGCTCAAGTCAGAGGTGGCGAAACCCGACAGGACTATAAAGATACC
AGGCGTTTCCCCCTGGAAGCTCCCTCGTGCGCTCTCCTGTTCCGACCCTGCCGCTTACCGGATACCTGTC
CGCCTTTCTCCCTTCGGGAAGCGTGGCGCTTTCTCATAGCTCACGCTGTAGGTATCTCAGTTCGGTGTAG
GTCGTTCGCTCCAAGCTGGGCTGTGTGCACGAACCCCCCGTTCAGCCCGACCGCTGCGCCTTATCCGGTA
ACTATCGTCTTGAGTCCAACCCGGTAAGACACGACTTATCGCCACTGGCAGCAGCCACTGGTAACAGGAT
TAGCAGAGCGAGGTATGTAGGCGGTGCTACAGAGTTCTTGAAGTGGTGGCCTAACTACGGCTACACTAGA
AGAACAGTATTTGGTATCTGCGCTCTGCTGAAGCCAGTTACCTTCGGAAAAAGAGTTGGTAGCTCTTGAT
CCGGCAAACAAACCACCGCTGGTAGCGGTGGTTTTTTTGTTTGCAAGCAGCAGATTACGCGCAGAAAAAA
AGGATCTCAAGAAGATCCTTTGATCTTTTCTACGGGGTCTGACGCTCAGTGGAACGAAAACTCACGTTAA
GGGATTTTGGTCATGAGATTATCAAAAAGGATCTTCACCTAGATCCTTTTAAATTAAAAATGAAGTTTTA
AATCAATCTAAAGTATATATGAGTAAACTTGGTCTGACAGTTACCAATGCTTAATCAGTGAGGCACCTAT
CTCAGCGATCTGTCTATTTCGTTCATCCATAGTTGCCTGACTCCCCGTCGTGTAGATAACTACGATACGG
GAGGGCTTACCATCTGGCCCCAGTGCTGCAATGATACCGCGAGACCCACGCTCACCGGCTCCAGATTTAT
CAGCAATAAACCAGCCAGCCGGAAGGGCCGAGCGCAGAAGTGGTCCTGCAACTTTATCCGCCTCCATCCA
GTCTATTAATTGTTGCCGGGAAGCTAGAGTAAGTAGTTCGCCAGTTAATAGTTTGCGCAACGTTGTTGCC
ATTGCTACAGGCATCGTGGTGTCACGCTCGTCGTTTGGTATGGCTTCATTCAGCTCCGGTTCCCAACGAT
CAAGGCGAGTTACATGATCCCCCATGTTGTGCAAAAAAGCGGTTAGCTCCTTCGGTCCTCCGATCGTTGT
CAGAAGTAAGTTGGCCGCAGTGTTATCACTCATGGTTATGGCAGCACTGCATAATTCTCTTACTGTCATG
CCATCCGTAAGATGCTTTTCTGTGACTGGTGAGTACTCAACCAAGTCATTCTGAGAATAGTGTATGCGGC
GACCGAGTTGCTCTTGCCCGGCGTCAATACGGGATAATACCGCGCCACATAGCAGAACTTTAAAAGTGCT
CATCATTGGAAAACGTTCTTCGGGGCGAAAACTCTCAAGGATCTTACCGCTGTTGAGATCCAGTTCGATG
TAACCCACTCGTGCACCCAACTGATCTTCAGCATCTTTTACTTTCACCAGCGTTTCTGGGTGAGCAAAAA
CAGGAAGGCAAAATGCCGCAAAAAAGGGAATAAGGGCGACACGGAAATGTTGAATACTCATACTCTTCCT
TTTTCAATATTATTGAAGCATTTATCAGGGTTATTGTCTCATGAGCGGATACATATTTGAATGTATTTAG
AAAAATAAACAAATAGGGGTTCCGCGCACATTTCCCCGAAAAGTGCCACCTGACGTCGACGGATCGGGAG
ATCTCCCGATCCCCTATGGTGCACTCTCAGTACAATCTGCTCTGATGCCGCATAGTTAAGCCAGTATCTG
CTCCCTGCTTGTGTGTTGGAGGTCGCTGAGTAGTGCGCGAGCAAAATTTAAGCTACAACAAGGCAAGGCT
TGACCGACAATTGCATGAAGAATCTGCTTAGGGTTAGGCGTTTTGCGCTGCTTCGCGATGTACGGGCCAG
ATATACGCGTTGACATTGATTATTGACTAGGCTTTTGCAAAAAGCTTTGCAAAGATGGATAAAGTTTTAA
ACAGAGAGGAATCTTTGCAGCTAATGGACCTTCTAGGTCTTGAAAGGAGTGGGAATT
Features (pLannotate 1.2.2; 24 found; start..end, strand, type, name):
      1..1179    +  promoter       EF-1α promoter: strong constitutive promoter for human elongation factor EF-1α
   1196..1214    +  promoter       T7 promoter: promoter for bacteriophage T7 RNA polymerase
   1294..1314    +  protein_bind   attB1: mutant version of attB; core recombination site for the Gateway® BP reaction BP Clonase™
   1311..1970    +  CDS            RBM38 (fragment): RBM38_HUMAN - Also known as RNPC1, SEB4. Experimental evidence at protein level: Swiss-Prot protein existence level 1. (Microbial infection) Essential factor for the splicing of the pre-mRNAs of human parvovirus B19 (B19V) and for the expression of B19V 11-kDa protein, which enhances viral replication. From Homo sapiens (Human).
   1975..1999    -  protein_bind   attB2: mutant version of attB; recombination site for the Gateway® BP reaction BP Clonase™
   2124..2165    +  CDS            V5 tag: epitope tag from simian virus 5
   2178..2564    +  CDS            MS2: bacteriophage MS2 coat protein binds to a specific stem-loop structure in the viral RNA (Peabody, 1993)
   2626..2850    +  polyA_signal   bGH poly(A) signal: bovine growth hormone polyadenylation signal
   2854..2875    +  promoter       SV40 promoter (fragment): SV40 enhancer and early promoter
   2896..3129    +  rep_origin     f1 ori (fragment) (sequence partly withheld): f1 bacteriophage origin of replication; arrow indicates direction of (+) strand synthesis
   3134..3181    +  protein_bind   FRT: FLP-mediated recombination occurs in the 8-bp core sequence TCTAGAAA (Turan and Bode, 2011). FLP recombinase from the Saccharomyces cerevisiae 2μ plasmid
   3189..4211    +  CDS            HygR: aminoglycoside phosphotransferase from E. coli; aph(4)-Ia; confers resistance to hygromycin
   4221..4346    +  CDS            ble (fragment): BLE_KLEPN - Experimental evidence at protein level: Swiss-Prot protein existence level 1. Binding protein with a strong affinity to the bleomycin family of antibiotics. Binds to CL990; an antimitotic-antibiotic compound. From Klebsiella pneumoniae.
   4341..4462    +  polyA_signal   SV40 poly(A) signal: SV40 polyadenylation signal
   4535..4551    -  protein_bind   lac operator: The lac repressor binds to the lac operator to inhibit transcription in E. coli. This inhibition can be relieved by adding lactose or isopropyl-β-D-thiogalactopyranoside (IPTG). lac repressor encoded by lacI
   4559..4589    -  promoter       lac promoter: promoter for the E. coli lac operon
   4604..4625    -  protein_bind   CAP binding site: CAP binding activates transcription in the presence of cAMP. E. coli catabolite activator protein
   4638..4730    -  CDS            lacI (fragment): lac repressor; lacI; The lac repressor binds to the lac operator to inhibit transcription in E. coli. This inhibition can be relieved by adding lactose or isopropyl-β-D-thiogalactopyranoside (IPTG).
   4913..5501    -  rep_origin     ori: high-copy-number ColE1/pMB1/pBR322/pUC origin of replication
   5672..6532    -  CDS            AmpR: β-lactamase; bla; confers resistance to ampicillin, carbenicillin, and related antibiotics
   6533..6637    -  promoter       AmpR promoter: bla
   6696..6748    -  misc_feature   bom (fragment): basis of mobility region from pBR322
   6903..6921    +  enhancer       CMV enhancer (fragment): human cytomegalovirus immediate early enhancer
   6946..7012    +  CDS            small t antigen (fragment): SV40 (simian virus 40) small t antigen
