[The description below was written by a language model from this plasmid's Addgene catalogue record and pLannotate feature annotations shown in this document.]
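Description:
RBM38 is a mammalian expression plasmid built by Gateway cloning in the E2.pEF5-DEST-FL-V5-MCP destination backbone, made for a large-scale screen in which RNA-binding proteins are artificially tethered to a reporter transcript. The insert is the unmutated human RBM38 open reading frame (also known as RNPC1 or SEB4), about 650 bp, flanked by attB1 and attB2 sites left by recombination. Transcription is driven by the strong constitutive EF-1α promoter, with a T7 promoter just upstream of the insert, and terminates at a bovine growth hormone polyadenylation signal. Downstream of attB2, the backbone supplies a C-terminal V5 epitope tag followed by the bacteriophage MS2 coat protein (MCP). V5 allows detection of the fusion, while MCP binds MS2 RNA stem-loops, so the RBM38 fusion can be recruited to any reporter mRNA carrying those hairpins. This lets its effect on that mRNA be measured independently of its natural binding specificity.

The plasmid is propagated in E. coli using a high-copy ColE1/pUC-type origin and ampicillin resistance. The annotation also shows an FRT site immediately upstream of a hygromycin resistance coding sequence with an SV40 poly(A) signal. This arrangement is typical of Flp-mediated integration vectors, in which hygromycin resistance is gained on recombination into a genomic FRT site, although the record does not state that this plasmid was used that way. Several other annotations are only short fragments (f1 ori, SV40 promoter, ble, lacI, CMV enhancer, small t antigen) and are probably backbone remnants. The sequenced record is 7,018 nt, which is shorter than the listed backbone size plus insert, as expected when the Gateway cassette is replaced by the insert.
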