Addgene plasmid #155899: RBM38
Purpose: For use in RBP tethering screen
Depositing lab: Eugene Yeo. Depositing organization: University of California, San Diego (UCSD). Publication: Large-scale tethered function assays identify factors that regulate mRNA stability and translation. Luo EC, Nathanson JL, Tan FE, Schwartz JL, Schmok JC, Shankar A, Markmiller S, Yee BA, Sathe S, Pratt GA, Scaletta DB, Ha Y, Hill DE, Aigner S, Yeo GW. Nat Struct Mol Biol. 2020 Oct;27(10):989-1000. doi: 10.1038/s41594-020-0477-6. Epub 2020 Aug 17. PubMed 32807991.
Backbone
  Vector backbone: E2.pEF5-DEST-FL-V5-MCP
  Backbone size w/o insert (bp): 7357
  Vector type: Mammalian Expression
Growth in bacteria
  Bacterial resistance: Ampicillin, 100 μg/mL
  Growth temperature: 37°C
  Growth strain: DH5alpha
  Copy number: High Copy
Gene/Insert
  Gene/Insert name: RBM38 (alt name: Accession: BC018711)
  Species: H. sapiens (human)
  Insert size (bp): 651
  Mutation: none
  Entrez Gene: RBM38 (a.k.a. HSRNASEB, RNPC1, SEB4B, SEB4D, dJ800J21.2)
  Promoter: EF-1a
  Tag / fusion protein: V5-MCP (C terminal on backbone)
  Cloning method: Gateway Cloning
  Sequencing primers: 5′ TAATACGACTCACTATAGGG; 3′ gctcgagtctagagggc
Resource information
  A portion of this plasmid was derived from a plasmid made by: DNASU Plasmid Repository Center for Personalized Diagnostics Biodesign Institute
Terms and licenses: Academic/Nonprofit Terms; Industry Terms: Not Available to Industry
How to cite: RBM38 was a gift from Eugene Yeo (Addgene plasmid # 155899 ; http://n2t.net/addgene:155899 ; RRID:Addgene_155899)
