>Addgene plasmid #155899 | RBM38 | depositor partial sequence | sequence record 301302 | Insert Sequence
ATGCACGGCTCGCAGAAGGACACCACGTTCACCAAGATCTTCGTGGGCGGCCTGCCGTACCACACTACCG
ACGCCTCGCTCAGGAAGTACTTCGAGGGCTTCGGCGACATCGAGGAGGCCGTGGTCATCACCGACCGCCA
GACGGGCAAGTCCCGCGGCTACGGCTTCGTGACCATGGCCGACCGGGCGGCAGCTGAGAGGGCTTGCAAA
GACCCGAACCCCATCATCGACGGCCGCAAGGCCAACGTGAACCTGGCATATCTGGGCGCCAAGCCGCGGA
GCCTCCAGACGGGCTTTGCCATTGGGGTGCAGCAGCTGCACCCCACCTTGATCCAGCGGACTTACGGGCT
GACCCCGCACTACATCTACCCACCAGCCATCGTGCAGCCCAGCGTGGTGATCCCAGCCGCCCCTGTCCCG
TCGCTGTCCTCGCCCTACATTGAGTACACGCCGGCCAGCCCGGCCTACGCCCAGTACCCACCGGCCACCT
ATGACCAGTACCCATACGCCGCCTCGCCTGCCACGGCTGCCAGCTTCGTGGGCTACAGCTACCCTGCCGC
CGTGCCCCAGGCCCTCTCAGCCGCAGCACCCGCGGGCACCACTTTCGTGCAGTACCAGGCGCCGCAGCTG
CAGCCTGACAGGATGCAGTTG
